Addgene plasmid #220279: pEC2735 (pSpy0C2)
Purpose: (Empty Backbone) integrative plasmid for heterologous gene expression in S. pyogenes SF370, integrates into the amyA locus via homologous recombination
Depositing lab: Emmanuelle Charpentier. Depositing organization: Max Planck Unit for the Science of Pathogens. Publication: Expanding the genetic toolbox for the obligate human pathogen Streptococcus pyogenes. Lautenschlager N, Schmidt K, Schiffer C, Wulff TF, Hahnke K, Finstermeier K, Mansour M, Elsholz AKW, Charpentier E. Front Bioeng Biotechnol. 2024 Jun 7;12:1395659. doi: 10.3389/fbioe.2024.1395659. eCollection 2024. PubMed 38911550.
Backbone
  Vector backbone: pSpy0C2
  Backbone size (bp): 5618
  Modifications to backbone: See associated publication for detailed construction information.
  Vector type: Bacterial Expression
Growth in bacteria
  Bacterial resistance: Chloramphenicol, 25 μg/mL
  Growth temperature: 37°C
  Growth strain: DH5alpha
  Growth instructions: For E. coli, use 20 µg/mL chloramphenicol in LB medium. For S. pyogenes, also use 20 µg/mL chloramphenicol in THY medium. Successful integrations into the streptococcal genome can be detected on starch agar plates as integration into amyA will result in the inability to degrade starch.
  Copy number: High Copy
Gene/Insert
  Cloning method: Golden Gate
  Sequencing primers: 5′ GTAAAACGACGGCCAGTC; 3′ CAGGAAACAGCTATGAC
Terms and licenses: Academic/Nonprofit Terms; Industry Terms: Not Available to Industry
Depositor comments: The multiple cloning site (EcoRI, XbaI, SpeI and PstI) contains the Plac_mrfp cassette. The mrfp reporter allows for red-white screening during sub-cloning in E. coli (DH5a). When the Plac_mrfp cassette is replaced with the insert of interest, colonies will appear white. Resource Information: The MCS featuring the mrfp cassette and the chloramphenicol resistance cassette were taken from pSpy1C. The pUC origin for replication in E. coli was taken from pUC19-mKate2∼ssrA. Up- and downstream homologous regions of amyA were amplified from the S. pyogenes SF370 genome. Linearise the plasmid with the restriction enzyme Alw44I before transformation into S. pyogenes to favour double crossover recombination of the plasmid into the amyA locus. Positive transformants will show loss in starch degradation activity on starch agar plates. Please download the file linked below to obtain a well annotated map of the plasmid.
How to cite: pEC2735 (pSpy0C2) was a gift from Emmanuelle Charpentier (Addgene plasmid # 220279 ; http://n2t.net/addgene:220279 ; RRID:Addgene_220279)
