[The description below was written by a language model from this plasmid's Addgene catalogue record and pLannotate feature annotations shown in this document.]
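Description:
pEC2735 (pSpy0C2) is a 5,618 bp empty-backbone integrative plasmid for heterologous gene expression in Streptococcus pyogenes SF370. It is maintained in E. coli at high copy through a pUC-type ColE1 origin, which the record describes only as serving replication in E. coli. No streptococcal replicon is listed, so stable maintenance in S. pyogenes depends on integration into the chromosome. Selection in both hosts relies on a chloramphenicol acetyltransferase (cat) gene of Staphylococcus aureus origin. A short cop fragment annotated upstream of it probably came along with the resistance cassette. Integration is directed by up- and downstream homology regions amplified from the SF370 amyA locus. The feature table does not label these arms as such, but a hit to a maltodextrin transport gene (malC-like fragment) next to cat probably corresponds to part of one arm, and the unannotated stretch before the lambda t0 terminator may hold the other.

The cloning site (EcoRI, XbaI, SpeI, PstI, with Golden Gate listed as the cloning method) is occupied by a placeholder cassette. It consists of a lac promoter with CAP site and operator driving mRFP1, followed by the rrnB T1 and T7Te terminators, with the lambda t0 terminator insulating the upstream side. Replacing this cassette with an insert turns red E. coli colonies white, giving a simple visual screen during subcloning. The plasmid supplies no dedicated streptococcal promoter according to the record, so expression signals presumably come with the insert. Linearising the plasmid before transformation favours double-crossover recombination. Because integration disrupts amyA, correct integrants are chloramphenicol resistant and lose the ability to degrade starch, which provides a phenotypic check.
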