Features (pLannotate 1.2.2; 14 found; start..end, strand, type, name):
    274..390     +  CDS            cop (fragment): COP1_STAAU - Protein predicted: Swiss-Prot protein existence level 4. Putative control of replication message. From Staphylococcus aureus.
    625..1272    +  CDS            cat: CAT1_STAAU - Experimental evidence at transcript level: Swiss-Prot protein existence level 2. This enzyme is an effector of chloramphenicol resistance in bacteria. From Staphylococcus aureus.
   1386..2411    +  CDS            malC (fragment): MALC_STRPN - Protein inferred from homology: Swiss-Prot protein existence level 3. Part of the binding-protein-dependent transport system for maltodextrin; probably responsible for the translocation of the substrate across the membrane. From Streptococcus pneumoniae serotype 4 (strain ATCC BAA-334 / TIGR4).
   2542..3130    +  rep_origin     ori: high-copy-number ColE1/pMB1/pBR322/pUC origin of replication
   3313..3395    +  CDS            lacI (fragment): lac repressor; lacI; The lac repressor binds to the lac operator to inhibit transcription in E. coli. This inhibition can be relieved by adding lactose or isopropyl-β-D-thiogalactopyranoside (IPTG).
   4421..4455    -  terminator     lambda t0 terminator: minimal transcription terminator from phage lambda (Scholtissek and Grosse, 1987)
   4491..4507    -  CDS            lacZα (fragment): LacZα fragment of β-galactosidase; lacZ fragment
   4550..4604    +  CDS            lacI (fragment): lac repressor; lacI; The lac repressor binds to the lac operator to inhibit transcription in E. coli. This inhibition can be relieved by adding lactose or isopropyl-β-D-thiogalactopyranoside (IPTG).
   4617..4638    +  protein_bind   CAP binding site: CAP binding activates transcription in the presence of cAMP. E. coli catabolite activator protein
   4653..4683    +  promoter       lac promoter: promoter for the E. coli lac operon
   4691..4707    +  protein_bind   lac operator: The lac repressor binds to the lac operator to inhibit transcription in E. coli. This inhibition can be relieved by adding lactose or isopropyl-β-D-thiogalactopyranoside (IPTG). lac repressor encoded by lacI
   4743..5417    +  CDS            mRFP1: mRFP1 is a basic (constitutively fluorescent) red fluorescent protein published in 2002, derived from Discosoma sp.. It is reported to be a somewhat slowly-maturing monomer with low acid sensitivity.
   5465..5536    +  terminator     rrnB T1 terminator: transcription terminator T1 from the E. coli rrnB gene
   5552..5579    +  terminator     T7Te terminator: phage T7 early transcription terminator
>Addgene plasmid #220279 | pEC2735 (pSpy0C2) | addgene full sequence | sequence record 444008 | Addgene NGS Result
ATGTGTCATAGCTGTTTCCTGCAAAGAATGGTGATGACAATTGTACAGGTTATCAATAAAGCCATTGATA
CTCTCATTCTTATCCCGTATTTATTAACTTCTCCTAGTATTAGTAATTATCATGGCTGTCATGGCGCATT
AACGGAATAAAGGGTGTGCTTAAATCGGGCCATTTTGCGTAATAAGAAAAAGGATTAATTATGAGCGAAT
TGAATTAATAATAAGGTAATAGATTTACATTAGAAAATGAAAGGGGATTTTATGCGTGAGAATGTTACAG
TCTATCCCGGCAATAGTTACCCTTATTATCAAGATAAGAAAGAAAAGGATTTTTCGCTACGCTCAAATCC
TTTAAAAAAACACAAAAGACCACATTTTTTAATGTGGTCTTTTATTCTTCAACTAAAGCACCCATTAGTT
CAACAAACGAAAATTGGATAAAGTGGGATATTTTTAAAATATATATTTATGTTACAGTAATATTGACTTT
TAAAAAAGGATTGATTATAATGAAGAAAGCAGACAAGTAAGCCTCCTAAATTCACTTTAGATAAAAATTT
AGGAGGCATATCAAATGAACTTTAATAAAATTCACTTTAGATAAAAATTTAGGAGGCATATCAAATGAAC
TTTAATAAAATTGATTTAGACAATTGGAAGAGAAAAGAGATATTTAATCATTATTTGAACCAACAAACGA
CTTTTAGTATAACCACAGAAATTGATATTAGTGTTTTATACCGAAACATAAAACAAGAAGGATATAAATT
TTACCCTGCATTTATTTTCTTAGTGACAAGGGTGATAAACTCAAATACAGCTTTTAGAACTGGTTACAAT
AGCGACGGAGAGTTAGGTTATTGGGATAAGTTAGAGCCACTTTATACAATTTTTGATGGTGTATCTAAAA
CATTCTCTGGTATTTGGACTCCTGTAAAGAATGACTTCAAAGAGTTTTATGATTTATACCTTTCTGATGT
AGAGAAATATAATGGTTCGGGGAAATTGTTTCCCAAAACACCTATACCTGAAAATGCTTTTTCTCTTTCT
ATTATTCCATGGACTTCATTTACTGGGTTTAACTTAAATATCAATAATAATAGTAATTACCTTCTACCCA
TTATTACAGCAGGAAAATTCATTAATAAAGGTAATTCAATATATTTACCGCTATCTTTACAGGTACATCA
TTCTGTTTGTGATGGTTATCATGCAGGATTGTTTATGAACTCTATTCAGGAATTGTCAGATAGGCCTAAT
GACTGGCTTTTATAATATGAGATAATGCCGACTGTACTTTTTACAGTCGGTTTTCTAATGTCACTAACCT
GCCCCGTTAGTTGAAGAAGGTTTTTATATTACAGCTCCAGATATGTATGGTAGAGAACCAAAGACAACAG
AAGCCTAATAAAGCCATGTGGCTATCTGTTATCCCAGGTTTGGGACAACTATACAATAAACAAATCGTTA
AAGGGGGAGTCTTATTAGTTGTTTTCTTCCTAGAGCTACTAGAAATTGTAGTTCTAGGAATTCCTGCTTT
AACAGGTCTTTACAGTCTTGGAAGTGTTCCAATGCAAGATCACTCCTTATTTATGTTAATTAAGGGGGCC
ATGCAATTAATTACTCTAGTCTTATTTGGTATTTTTCATTTGGTTGCTATGAGAGATGCTAAATTAGTTG
CACATCAAATGAATGAAGGCAAGAAGGTTCCGGTGACGGCTAAAGAGACCCTTGAAGCGATTTATGAAAA
AGGATTTCCTTACTTGCTCATCATTCCGGCTTATTTAGCAATGGCTTTCGCTATTATTTTTCCAGTTTTA
GTGACCTTGCTGATTGCTTTTACCAATTACGATTTTAGGCATATTCCTCCGTATCGTTTATTGGATTGGG
TAGGGTTGAAGAATTTTCTTAATATCTTAGAATTAAGCACCTTCAAAACAGCATTTACATCTGTTTTGTC
ATGGACGCTGATCTGGACATTAGCAGCGACAAGTCTTCAAATTGTTATTGGAATTGCAACGGCTGTTATT
GCTAATCAATCCTTTATCAGAGGAAAACGTCTCTTTGGTGTGATATTCTTGTTACCATGGGCTGTTCCAG
CATTTATCTCTATTATGAGTTTTGGTAATTTCTTTAATGATTCCATTGGGGCCATGAATGTTCAGGTTCT
TCCTTTCATCGAGAAATTCCTTCCTTTCGTTGACTTCGGAATTGTGTCCTGGAAGACAGACCCCTTCTGG
ACAAAAGTGGCTGTTATTATGGTGCAAGGTTGGCTAGGATTTCCCTATATCTATATTTTGGTATCAGGTA
TTTTACAGGCAATTCCAGCTGATTTATACGAAGCAGCAACCGTTGATGGTGCGACAGCTAACTGTCAGAC
CAAGTTTACTCATATATACTTTAGATTGATTTAAAACTTCATTTTTAATTTAAAAGGATCTAGGTGAAGA
TCCTTTTTGATAATCTCATGACCAAAATCCCTTAACGTGAGTTTTCGTTCCACTGAGCGTCAGACCCCGT
AGAAAAGATCAAAGGATCTTCTTGAGATCCTTTTTTTCTGCGCGTAATCTGCTGCTTGCAAACAAAAAAA
CCACCGCTACCAGCGGTGGTTTGTTTGCCGGATCAAGAGCTACCAACTCTTTTTCCGAAGGTAACTGGCT
TCAGCAGAGCGCAGATACCAAATACTGTTCTTCTAGTGTAGCCGTAGTTAGGCCACCACTTCAAGAACTC
TGTAGCACCGCCTACATACCTCGCTCTGCTAATCCTGTTACCAGTGGCTGCTGCCAGTGGCGATAAGTCG
TGTCTTACCGGGTTGGACTCAAGACGATAGTTACCGGATAAGGCGCAGCGGTCGGGCTGAACGGGGGGTT
CGTGCACACAGCCCAGCTTGGAGCGAACGACCTACACCGAACTGAGATACCTACAGCGTGAGCTATGAGA
AAGCGCCACGCTTCCCGAAGGGAGAAAGGCGGACAGGTATCCGGTAAGCGGCAGGGTCGGAACAGGAGAG
CGCACGAGGGAGCTTCCAGGGGGAAACGCCTGGTATCTTTATAGTCCTGTCGGGTTTCGCCACCTCTGAC
TTGAGCGTCGATTTTTGTGATGCTCGTCAGGGGGGCGGAGCCTATGGAAAAACGCCAGCAACGCGGCCTT
TTTACGGTTCCTGGCCTTTTGCTGGCCTTTTGCTCACATGTTCTTTCCTGCGTTATCCCCTGATTCTGTG
GATAACCGTATTACCGCCTTTGAGTGAGCTGATACCGCTCGCCGCAGCCGAACGACCGAGCGCAGCGAGT
CAGTGAGCGAGGAAGCGGAAGAGCGCCCAATACGCAAACCGCCTCTCCCCGCGCGTTGGCCGATTCATTA
ATGCAGCTGGCACGACAGGTTTCCCGACTGGAAAGACCTGAATCAAGATTATTCTAGACGCTGTCTTTAA
CCATGCCAGCAGTGATGCCGTGGAATTTCAGGATGTCTTGAGATACGGTAAAGAGTCTAAGTTTTTTGAT
TGGTTTATGACTCATGATGAACACCCATCCATGGACCTAGTAAACTATGAAACCTTTGCTGGATGTAACT
ATATGCCCAAATGGAATACCTCAAATAGAGACGTGCAAGACTATCTGATTGAGATTGGGCGATACTGGAT
TAAAGAATTTTGTATCGATGGTTGGCGCCTAGATGTTTCTGATGAAGTATCTCATGATTTTTGGCGACGT
TTCCGTCAGGCGGTTAAAGCGGAAAAAGCAGATGCCATTTTAATTGGGGAGAACTGGCATGATGCCTATC
CTTATTTGGCAGGGGATCAGTATGATGGGATAATGAATTATGCTTTCACCAAAGCCTGTTTGGATTACTT
TGCTTTTGAAACCATGACATCAAAACAATTGGCTGAGAAATTAAGCAACATTTTGATGCGAAACACTTGG
CAAGTCAATCGCATGAACTTGAATCTTTTGGATTCTCATGATACGCATCGTTTCTTCACTCAAGTTAAGG
GTTCCAAAGATAAATTGTTAGCTGCTTTAGCATTGCTCTTTATCTTTATGGGCATTCCTTGCTTGTATTA
TGGGACAGAAGTGGCAATGGAAGGGGGTTACGACCCTGATTCGCGTCGCGGTTTTCCTTGGGATGATGCT
GAGCGGGACAAGGATTTCTTTAGCAAAGTAAAAGCGATTATTGCTCTTCGCCAACAGCCAGCTCTTCAAG
AAGGAGCTATTAGCATTGATTATGACGAAGACTGCCTCATTCTGAAACGCAGCTTAGGTGAGCAAAGCAT
TTCACTTGTTCTTAACAATGGTGAGAGTGCTTATTCTATTAAGGAAGGAGGACAGATTTTGACAAGCAAT
GGGGTAACTAAAAACAAAAAACAATTACTCCAGGATGGATATATTGTGTTTAGTAACTAACAGCGAACGA
ATATTGGATAATAAAAAACGCCCGGCGGCAACCGAGCGTTCTGAATTATGGGGATGATGTTAAGGCTATT
GGTGTTTATGGTAAAACGACGGCCAGTCAGCGAGACCAGCTGAATTCAAAAAAAAATCTAGATGGCCGGC
GATTCATTAATGCAGCTGGCACGACAGGTTTCCCGACTGGAAAGCGGGCAGTGAGCGCAACGCAATTAAT
GTGAGTTAGCTCACTCATTAGGCACCCCAGGCTTTACACTTTATGCTTCCGGCTCGTATGTTGTGTGGAA
TTGTGAGCGGATAACAATTTCACACATACTAGAGAAAGAGGAGAAATACTAGATGGCTTCCTCCGAAGAC
GTTATCAAAGAGTTCATGCGTTTCAAAGTTCGTATGGAAGGTTCCGTTAACGGTCACGAGTTCGAAATCG
AAGGTGAAGGTGAAGGTCGTCCGTACGAAGGTACCCAGACCGCTAAACTGAAAGTTACCAAAGGTGGTCC
GCTGCCGTTCGCTTGGGACATCCTGTCCCCGCAGTTCCAGTACGGTTCCAAAGCTTACGTTAAACACCCG
GCTGACATCCCGGACTACCTGAAACTGTCCTTCCCGGAAGGTTTCAAATGGGAACGTGTTATGAACTTCG
AAGACGGTGGTGTTGTTACCGTTACCCAGGACTCCTCCCTGCAAGACGGTGAGTTCATCTACAAAGTTAA
ACTGCGTGGTACCAACTTCCCGTCCGATGGTCCGGTTATGCAGAAAAAAACCATGGGTTGGGAAGCTTCC
ACCGAACGTATGTACCCGGAAGACGGTGCTCTGAAAGGTGAAATCAAAATGCGTCTGAAACTGAAAGACG
GTGGTCACTACGACGCTGAAGTTAAAACCACCTACATGGCTAAAAAACCGGTTCAGCTGCCGGGTGCTTA
CAAAACCGACATCAAACTGGACATCACCTCCCACAACGAAGACTACACCATCGTTGAACAGTACGAACGT
GCTGAAGGTCGTCACTCCACCGGTGCTTAATAACGCTGATAGTGCTAGTGTAGATCGCTACTAGAGCCAG
GCATCAAATAAAACGAAAGGCTCAGTCGAAAGACTGGGCCTTTCGTTTTATCTGTTGTTTGTCGGTGAAC
GCTCTCTACTAGAGTCACACTGGCTCACCTTCGGGTGGGCCTTTCTGCGTTTATAACCGGTTAATACTAG
TACTGCAGTGAAGGTCTC
